>Addgene plasmid #228417 | pCCG_nit9fl_Gephyrin_linker_reverse | addgene full sequence | sequence record 460294 | Addgene NGS Result
CAGATGAACGGATTCCAGACTCCATCATTTCTCGTGGTGTTCAGGTGCTCCCACGAGACACAGCCTCCCT
CAGCACTACTCCTTCAGAATCGCCTCGTGCTCAGGCTACATCTCGCCTCTCTACAGCTTCCTGCCCAACA
CCAAAAGTCCAGTCCAGGTGCAGCAGCAAGGAGAACATTCTCAGAGCCAGTCACAGTGCTGTCGATATCA
CCAAGGTGGCTAGAAGAATGTCCTCAAGTACTACTCCAGCAGCGCTCAAAGCAGCCATCCTTATCGTTTC
AACGACAGCAGCTCAAGACCCCGCAACGGACTCGGCCGACGTCACTCTCCGCCAGGTCTTCGATGAACAA
CAAGCCCAATGGGAGGTCCATGAATCCAAAATCGTTCCCGACGATGTCGTGCAAATCCAGAAGCAAATCA
TCCACTGGACAAACCAAGCCACCGCCGCAAGTGGCGACAACAACAACAACAACAACACCAACACCATCAA
CCTCATCGTAACCACAGGCGGCACCGGCTTCGCCGTGTCCGACCAAACCACCGAAGCCGTCTCGGCTCTC
CTACACAAGAATGCTCCTGGCCTGGTCCACGGCATGCTGGCGGCTTCGCTGCAAGTGACCCCCTTTGCCA
TGATGTCACGACCTGTGGCTGGCGTCAGGAACGGCACCGTTATCGTTGCGCTGCCTGGGTCCCCCAAGGG
CGCGAAGGAGAATCTGCAAGCAGTGATCAAAATGCTGCCCCACGCTTGCATGCAGGCTGCTGGTGCTAAC
TCTAGATAAGAATTCGATATCAAGCTTATCGATACCGTCGACCTCGAGGGGGGGCCCGGTACCAGCTTTT
GTTCCCTTTAGTGAGGGTTAATAGGGCGTGCACGGCTATGGGGTCTGAATGCTAAAAGACACCATTTCCC
ACACTCCCTCTGATTTTTTTTATGGTTTTTTTTTATCTTCATTTTTCGCCGTCTTTTATTCGGTTGTTTG
GGAGGTTCACATGCAACGTGCAAGACTGCAAGTATATTGAGATGGGCGCTTCATGCAATGCAGCATCACT
GCAGCGACATTGTGACATCCACGTTTCGATCGTCTGTGCTTCCCCGTTCATGTACGCATGATCTGAAAAA
AAAAAAAAAAAAAAAAAGTTGATGTAATAATGAAAATAAACACCCAGGGACGAGCACCCCTTCTGGAATA
GGGAGAAAAACTAAAGGGACGTTTGGGTCTCTACACTTACCAACAGATTCATGTACTGATCTTCAGCCTG
TACAGAACAGTACAATGTCCAAAACTCGTTATCATTACTCTATGTGCCCAAAATGACCCAGATATACATC
AACCCACTACATCCTTTTGTTCTTGTTTTTTTTTTTTTTTTTGCTACTTCGAAAAGAATTTCCGTTTAGT
TGCTCTTGCTCATGTGCTCAAGACGGATGCTGACCGCCCTTCTGTGAGCCTCGAGCTCCTCAACCTTAGC
CAACTGCATGACAGCCTGGCCGACGTTTTTGAGACCCTCGGCAGTCAAGTTGGAGCTGGTAATGTGCTTG
ACGAACGAGGCGAGATTGACGCCAGAGTACTGCTTGGCAAAGCCATAGGTAGCTATGTGTCTTGACGTTA
GCAGAAGAATCTGTGAAGCGGGGCTATTTATGATATGTAACTTACGCAGCGAGTGGTTAACACCAGCAGA
GTAATCGCCAACGGACTCAGGAGTCCAGGCGCCAATGAAGACACTACCGGCGTTCATGACAAGATCGACA
GCCTTCTCGGCCTCCTTGATCTGGAGGATCAAGTGCTCAGGAGCGTACTTGTTGCTGAGCTCCATGGCCT
CCTCGACGGTCTTGACCTGCACGGTGATCGAGTGGGCGATGGAGCCACGGACAATCTGGACGCGAGGAAG
CTCCGTAGCCTGACGGTGAACCTCGTCCTCAATAGCCTGAAGATGCTCCTCGTCGAGGTCAATAGCGATC
AGGATGACCTGACTGTCAACGCCGTGCTCAGCCTGGGACAGGAGATCCGAGGCAACGAACGCGGGGTTGG
CGTCCTTGTCAGCGATGACCAGCACCTCGGACGGGCCAGCGGGCATGTCAATACCAACGGCAGCGTTGGT
GTCGTTGCTGACGAACATCTTGGCAGCAGTGACGAACTGGTTACCGGGGCCGAGAATCTTGTCGACCTTG
GTGATGCTCTCGGTGCCGTAGGCCATGGCAGCTACGGCCTGGGCACCGCCGGCAAGCACGATGGACTCGG
CGCCAACCTTGTGAGCGACGTAGACAATCTCGGGAGTGATGGTTCCGTCGGCGCGGGGAGGAGAGGCGAA
CACAATCTTGTTGCAGCCGGCGACCATGGCGGGAACACCCAGCATAAGGGCAGTGCTGGGGAGAACGGCG
GTACCGCCGGGGATGTAGCAGCCGACGGCCTCGATGGGACGAGAGAAACGGCTGCAGACAACACCGGGCA
TGGTCTCGACCTGGAGGGGCTTCTCCTCCTTCTGGGCGGCGTGGAACTTGCGGATGTTCTCGAAGGACAC
GTCGATGGCAGCAATGGTCTCCTCAGGGAGCTGCATAAGCTCCTTGGGGAAGGGCGCCTTCAGGACGGGG
CTAGTAAGAGAGGTAGCCTTCTCGAACTTGTGAGTGTACGACAGAACAGCCTTGTCGCCGTTCTTGCGGA
CGTCCTCGATGATGGGGACAATGATCTTGTAGATGGCATCGGACGACTTTTGCGCAGGACGCTTGAGAGC
AGCATCGAGCTCCTCGGTAGAGACCTTGGAGGCGTCGAAACGTCTCATGGTGATCTTCTCAGGGGTGGTC
TCCTGGGCGGCCTCCTTGGTGACAGGGGCCGAAGTGGCAGCGAGAGCGGACGCCGCAGGCTTGATGCCCT
CCTTCTCAGCCCACTTACCCTTAGCATCTCCAGTCCTGCGCTTGACCTTCCAGCTCTTGGCGTCAAGGCT
CCTTTCGATATCGGCAAGAGTAACGCCGGCAGCAACGGCCCTGGTAAGAGCAAAGTAGAAGAGATCGGCA
GCCTCAAAGGCGATTTCCTGGGGGGTCTGAGCGGTGCAGAGCTCCTCAGCCTCCTCCATGATCTTGGCCC
GGACTAGCTTCTCATCGGAGAAGAGACGGGCAGTGTAGGAGCCCTCGGGGGCAGACTGTTTCCTCGAAAT
CAAAGTCTGCTCGAGCTTGGGAAGGCCTTTGAGCTGACCAAAGCAGCCGGACTGATCGAGGTGGCAGAAA
CGACCCTTCTGCTTCACGACAAACTTGAGAGCATCGTTATCGCAGTCAAGCGAGATGCGGACGAGCTCCT
GAGTGTCTCCGGAAGTAGCACCCTTGTACCAGAGACCGCGCTTCCGGCTCTGATAGACACCAGTCTGTGT
CCTGAGGGCCTCGTTCACACTCTCGGCACTGCTGTAGACCAGACCCAGAGCAGTGTCGTGCTCATCAACG
ACAACGGTGGGGAGAAGACCATCGGGACGGTCAGACTTCCAGACGCTCGAGAGGATGGTGGAGATGGCAA
GCTTCAGCTGCTCGAGTTCTATAGTGTCACCTAAATCGTATGTGTATGATACATAAGGTTATGTATTAAT
TGTAGCCGCGTTCTAACGACAATATGTCCATATGGTGCACTCTCAGTACAATCTGCTCTGATGCCGCATA
GTTAAGCCAGCCCCGACACCCGCCAACACCCGCTGACGCGCCCTGACGGGCTTGTCTGCTCCCGGCATCC
GCTTACAGACAAGCTGTGACCGTCTCCGGGAGCTGCATGTGTCAGAGGTTTTCACCGTCATCACCGAAAC
GCGCGAGACGAAAGGGCCTCGTGATACGCCTATTTTTATAGGTTAATGTCATGATAATAATGGTTTCTTA
GACGTCAGGTGGCACTTTTCGGGGAAATGTGCGCGGAACCCCTATTTGTTTATTTTTCTAAATACATTCA
AATATGTATCCGCTCATGAGACAATAACCCTGATAAATGCTTCAATAATATTGAAAAAGGAAGAGTATGA
GTATTCAACATTTCCGTGTCGCCCTTATTCCCTTTTTTGCGGCATTTTGCCTTCCTGTTTTTGCTCACCC
AGAAACGCTGGTGAAAGTAAAAGATGCTGAAGATCAGTTGGGTGCACGAGTGGGTTACATCGAACTGGAT
CTCAACAGCGGTAAGATCCTTGAGAGTTTTCGCCCCGAAGAACGTTTTCCAATGATGAGCACTTTTAAAG
TTCTGCTATGTGGCGCGGTATTATCCCGTATTGACGCCGGGCAAGAGCAACTCGGTCGCCGCATACACTA
TTCTCAGAATGACTTGGTTGAGTACTCACCAGTCACAGAAAAGCATCTTACGGATGGCATGACAGTAAGA
GAATTATGCAGTGCTGCCATAACCATGAGTGATAACACTGCGGCCAACTTACTTCTGACAACGATCGGAG
GACCGAAGGAGCTAACCGCTTTTTTGCACAACATGGGGGATCATGTAACTCGCCTTGATCGTTGGGAACC
GGAGCTGAATGAAGCCATACCAAACGACGAGCGTGACACCACGATGCCTGTAGCAATGGCAACAACGTTG
CGCAAACTATTAACTGGCGAACTACTTACTCTAGCTTCCCGGCAACAATTAATAGACTGGATGGAGGCGG
ATAAAGTTGCAGGACCACTTCTGCGCTCGGCCCTTCCGGCTGGCTGGTTTATTGCTGATAAATCTGGAGC
CGGTGAGCGTGGGTCTCGCGGTATCATTGCAGCACTGGGGCCAGATGGTAAGCCCTCCCGTATCGTAGTT
ATCTACACGACGGGGAGTCAGGCAACTATGGATGAACGAAATAGACAGATCGCTGAGATAGGTGCCTCAC
TGATTAAGCATTGGTAACTGTCAGACCAAGTTTACTCATATATACTTTAGATTGATTTAAAACTTCATTT
TTAATTTAAAAGGATCTAGGTGAAGATCCTTTTTGATAATCTCATGACCAAAATCCCTTAACGTGAGTTT
TCGTTCCACTGAGCGTCAGACCCCGTAGAAAAGATCAAAGGATCTTCTTGAGATCCTTTTTTTCTGCGCG
TAATCTGCTGCTTGCAAACAAAAAAACCACCGCTACCAGCGGTGGTTTGTTTGCCGGATCAAGAGCTACC
AACTCTTTTTCCGAAGGTAACTGGCTTCAGCAGAGCGCAGATACCAAATACTGTTCTTCTAGTGTAGCCG
TAGTTAGGCCACCACTTCAAGAACTCTGTAGCACCGCCTACATACCTCGCTCTGCTAATCCTGTTACCAG
TGGCTGCTGCCAGTGGCGATAAGTCGTGTCTTACCGGGTTGGACTCAAGACGATAGTTACCGGATAAGGC
GCAGCGGTCGGGCTGAACGGGGGGTTCGTGCACACAGCCCAGCTTGGAGCGAACGACCTACACCGAACTG
AGATACCTACAGCGTGAGCTATGAGAAAGCGCCACGCTTCCCGAAGGGAGAAAGGCGGACAGGTATCCGG
TAAGCGGCAGGGTCGGAACAGGAGAGCGCACGAGGGAGCTTCCAGGGGGAAACGCCTGGTATCTTTATAG
TCCTGTCGGGTTTCGCCACCTCTGACTTGAGCGTCGATTTTTGTGATGCTCGTCAGGGGGGCGGAGCCTA
TGGAAAAACGCCAGCAACGCGGCCTTTTTACGGTTCCTGGCCTTTTGCTGGCCTTTTGCTCACATGTTCT
TTCCTGCGTTATCCCCTGATTCTGTGGATAACCGTATTACCGCCTTTGAGTGAGCTGATACCGCTCGCCG
CAGCCGAACGACCGAGCGCAGCGAGTCAGTGAGCGAGGAAGCGGAAGAGCGCCCAATACGCAAACCGCCT
CTCCCCGCGCGTTGGCCGATTCATTAATGCAGGTTAACCTGGCTTATCGAAATTAATACGACTCACTATA
GGGAGACCGGCAGATCCAATGCGGATGGATTCGCTCACTCGGTGCCGCGGCGGTGCGAAGTTCCTGCCGT
GGATTGGGGGATTGCACAGACGGTGGAGTGCTTGCTACAGCTAGGTACCCAGTTGCACACCAAACGGTGC
CCCTGTGCCCCTGCGTCTAGGTGTGTCCTGTGAGCAACTGCGCCCGCGCGCGGCACCGGGAAGCTGCGGG
AACCTCAATGGATGATTGGCGCCAGATCCCCGGCATCACCTCAGCACATGGGCAGCCCGAGAAGGAATCG
AGGGTAGAAGATATTCCAGGGTTTCCGCTAGCACAACTTCCAAGCGCCTCTACCGCTACTCCACACACCC
ACGCTGAATGGCACAACCACTGAGGCCTAGCGGTCCCAGCTCCCCGTAACCACGCAGCCCCAGCGACCGA
GGTCATCATGACACTATGACGACAATCTGGCGGGAGACTTGGGAAAATCGATGACGGGCACCTACCTTGG
GAACAATAGAGCAAGTCCAGTCAACGCCCTAGGGAAGGGGGAAAAAAAAAAAAAGAGCCCATTCTCACAA
GGAGCAACACTGTGCTGCTATCATAGTACACTACAAGCAAAGTCGGGATGTTGCTAGAATCCGTCGGCTA
CGTCGGTAGATACCTCCCATAGGCAGTAAGTCTAGGTATCCAATTTATAGTTCCGCGTATTTCTTCGTCG
AACGGGGCACAGCAAAGCCTAACAGCCGCAGTGCCTCGCAACCAACACCAAGCAGTAATCTCATCCATCC
ATACAGATCCTCCCACAATATCTTTACATGCGCACTTGCGCTGTGTTAGCAGTTTAGGTTCCACTACCAA
GGCTGACACGAGCAGCACTGACAGCAAACTGCTGCTTGGGGCCAAGAAATTGGCAGTTTGCTGAGCACCT
ACATATCAGTACACATCAACCCTGGTTTAATTGTTAGCCTGGTACTGTTAACCGTCATGAACGAGGACGT
GGAGGAAGAACCACGCTAACAATTGAACCAGGGTTGATGTATACCTCTCTTACCATATTTGCTTGCTTCC
ACGTCCCTATCCTCAAGCGATTTTGTTCTTGACTTTTTGTATTTCAACGCAAAGGCCATTCAGGTTTCTC
ATGTTCAACCCTTTGGATGGCGATGCCGTTCGTCCCAGGACCTCGTGACCTTTGAAAGACGAGAAATATA
TCCCAAAGCAACTTCTGCTTATGGACAAGCAACTGCATGGCGGCCCACAACTCATATCTCGCGTAATCAT
CCAAACGCTAGGCCCGAGTACTCTACTGTTCTCGAGACACCTACCATAATATGTACCCAATCAGACATGA
CAACAGTCAACCAAACATACCCTGATCCGGCCAAACCCTGACATCCCTAGATGATGGTTAGGCACACAAA
TGGAAAACGGGACTCGTTGGTTAGGTGGGAACGCTTGTATTGCAGCCAGCCAACCGACTCTCCTCGTCCC
TCTCGAGTCCCGTTATTGCCGTTTGACCCAGCCGCCCAGCCGCCAAACAGCTGAGGGAGCCAATGGTCTA
ATACACCGTCCAACGGCCCCAGTGATGTTTCAAACTTGATTGACAGCGAACGAAACCCCTGAAACCCGTT
ATAGATATGTATAGATTTGACGGGGTAGCTTGGCCCTAATACGACTCACTATAGGGCGAATTGGAGCTCC
ACCGCGGTGGCGGCCGCTAGAAGGAGCAGTCCATCTGCGTGAATCACGAGAGAATCAGCTACTTTGAATC
GATGGATGCAGCTACCAGAAGTCACTCAGTTCGTTCAAAGCCACATCACTGGGCACTTCCATTGGGACAG
GCATTGATCGGACGAGACCGACTTCTGGCCGCTTTCAACAGCCACATTATATCCATGTCACGGCTACGCG
CGGCCTTCGGTAACAGAAAAGCACACAGACAGCGATTGTGACATGGATTCGGGCAAAGCATTGGTGGTCG
CACCAGGTCATCCTGAGTGTGCAGTGGCTGCTATTCAGATTTCATCTAACTGCGGGAGAGGGGTTCAAAG
GGGCGTGACGTCACAGACAACGGGTGAAGGACGAAGATTGCCTCACTTCTTTGCTAGCAATTTGCCTGCA
AAGAAGGCGCACATGTCAAGCAAACAACTGGGAAACCACTATTGAATACCCACAATGCAAAGCTCGGAAG
GTACGTCTTGATTGCAGTGTGTCGAGTGTCAAAAAAGAAGCAAGTGTTCATGCAAGCCAAAATTGGCACC
TCCTCCACTTCTCCGAGTGCCCCACCCGAACCTCCAGGCGAGATGGCCGGAACATACCATCCGCGTTGGG
ATTATGACGTATCTCCTTCTTCTTCACATGATTCCATCCCGTTGTTGCTTGTTTGCGAGCTGTGACGGGA
GATCGTAGATGCCACTTAGGGCCAGGCAGGCAGTGCAGGCAGCCAGGAACACAAGCTTCCAACTTGGTCA
TCTCGATTGCCGATTAAGGGAACCAAATGCCTATATAAGACTGTCCTCCCACCTCCCCAATACCATTCTT
TTCTTCTTCCATCATCAGCCAACAAAGCAATCACATCTTCACTACTTCAAATCAACACAACACTCAAACC
ACTTTCACAACCCCTCACATCAACCAAATCTAGAACTAGTGGATCCCCGGGTTAATTAACATGCTCTCTG
TCTCCGAAGCGCTCTCCCAAATAGCGCAACACACGCCGATGCCGCAAATCGTCACCTCCAAAGTCGATAG
CTCGCTCATCGGCGCCGTTCTGGCGCAGGACGTTTCGGCGCGCGAAAATGTGCCCGCTTTTCGCGCTAGC
ATCGTCGACGGCTACGCCGTAGTCGTGCCCCAAGACGGGAACATGCGCGGCGTGTTCCCCGTCGTGTCGG
TTTCGCATGCCGCTCCTGGAGATGGGGAAAAAATGCCGACGCTCAAAGAGGGCGAGATTGCCCGGATCAC
CACGGGTGCACCCCTGCCTCCGGGTGCGACATCGGTTATTATGGTGGAGGATACGGTGTTGGTGTCGACG
ACGTCATCCAAGACGGAGGATGCGGAGGATGGAAAGGGAGTGGAGGAGGAGAAGGAGGTGGAGATTTTAG
CAGCTGATAAAGTTCGCGAAGGCGAAAATGTTAGGGAGGTGGGAAGTGATATCAAGCAGGGGCAACTGAT
TCTAGGCAAGGGAGATCAGGTGTCTGCTGTGGGGGGTGAGATTGGTCTGTTGGCCGCCGTGGGTGTGGGT
GAGGTGCAGGTGTACCGACGTCCTGTTGTTGGCGTTCTATCTACGGGTGATGAGATTGTGGACCATGATC
GCCCGGGAGACTTGCGGCTGGGCGAGGTGCGCGATACGAACCGGCCAACTCTCATTTCGGCGGCGAGAGA
TTGGGGGTATGAGGTGATTGATCTTGGAGTGGCGCGGGACAAGGCCGGGACTTTGGAGGAGACGCTGCGG
CAGGCATTGAGGCAGGTTGACGTGGTGATCACGACCGGCGGAGTGTCCATGGGTGAGCTGGATCTCCTCA
AGCCGACGATAGAGCGTTCGCTGGGCGGAACAATTCGCTTTGGTCGGGTGGCAATGAAGCCCGGCAAGCC
TACCACGTTTGCTACCGTTCCGGTAAAGGATAACGACGGAGAGAGAGTTTCCAAGGTAATCTTCTCGCTA
CCAGGTAACCCGGCATCGGCTTTGGTTACGTTTCACTTGTTTGTACTGCCGTCTCTGCACCAAATGTCGG
GCGTCTCACCACCTGGCTTGCCAAAGGTGCCTGTGACACTGGGCCATGATTTCTCCCTCGATAGATCTAG
ACCCGAGTACCACCGGGCCATTGTCTCCGTTAGCAGGGACGGAGTGCTCACCGCGGTCAGCACAGGAGGA
CAGAGAAGCTCGCGGGTAGGAAGTATGAAGGGGGCCAACGCGCTTCTCTGCATGCCTTGCGGACCAGAGC
CGTTGCGCAAGGGTGCCAAGGTGGAAGCGTTGCTTATGGGCGGTTTACGCAGCGATGTGATTGAACTTGA
AGATTTGCCTTCCCCACCTCCCCCTCTTTCCCCTCCTCCTACTACCAGCCCCCATAAACAGACAGAAGAC
AAAGGAGTTCAATGTGAGGAAGAGGAAGAAGAGAAGAAAGACAGTGGTGTTGCTTCAACAGAAGATAGTT
CCTCATCACATATAACTGCAGCAGCCATTGCTGCCAAGAAGCATCCATTCTACACCAGTCCTGCTGTTGT
CATGGCACACGGTGAACAGCCCATCCCTGGTCTCATCAATTATTCCCATCATTCAA
Features (pLannotate 1.2.2; 17 found; start..end, strand, type, name):
    255..746     +  CDS            GPHN (fragment): GEPH_HUMAN - Also known as GPH, KIAA1385. Experimental evidence at protein level: Swiss-Prot protein existence level 1. Has also a catalytic activity and catalyzes two steps in the biosynthesis of the molybdenum cofactor. In the first step, molybdopterin is adenylated. Subsequently, molybdate is inserted into adenylated molybdopterin and AMP is released. From Homo sapiens (Human).
    780..833     +  misc_feature   MCS (fragment): pBluescript multiple cloning site
    845..862     -  promoter       T3 promoter (fragment): promoter for bacteriophage T3 RNA polymerase
   1405..3468    -  CDS            HIS4 (fragment): HIS2_YEAST - Experimental evidence at protein level: Swiss-Prot protein existence level 1. From Saccharomyces cerevisiae (strain ATCC 204508 / S288c) (Baker's yeast).
   3518..3536    -  promoter       SP6 promoter: promoter for bacteriophage SP6 RNA polymerase
   3599..3650    -  misc_feature   bom (fragment): basis of mobility region from pBR322
   3752..3787    -  CDS            rop (fragment): Rop protein, which maintains plasmids at low copy number; rop
   3882..3986    +  promoter       AmpR promoter: bla
   3987..4847    +  CDS            AmpR: β-lactamase; bla; confers resistance to ampicillin, carbenicillin, and related antibiotics
   5018..5606    +  rep_origin     ori: high-copy-number ColE1/pMB1/pBR322/pUC origin of replication
   5789..5842    +  CDS            lacI (fragment): lac repressor; lacI; The lac repressor binds to the lac operator to inhibit transcription in E. coli. This inhibition can be relieved by adding lactose or isopropyl-β-D-thiogalactopyranoside (IPTG).
   5864..5882    +  promoter       T7 promoter: promoter for bacteriophage T7 RNA polymerase
   7527..7545    +  promoter       T7 promoter: promoter for bacteriophage T7 RNA polymerase
   7554..7578    +  misc_feature   MCS (fragment): pBluescript multiple cloning site
   8499..8518    +  misc_feature   MCS (fragment): pBluescript multiple cloning site
   8618..9847    +  CDS            GPHN (fragment): GEPH_HUMAN - Also known as GPH, KIAA1385. Experimental evidence at protein level: Swiss-Prot protein existence level 1. Has also a catalytic activity and catalyzes two steps in the biosynthesis of the molybdenum cofactor. In the first step, molybdopterin is adenylated. Subsequently, molybdate is inserted into adenylated molybdopterin and AMP is released. From Homo sapiens (Human).
   9863..287     +  CDS            GPHN (fragment) (across the origin): GEPH_HUMAN - Also known as GPH, KIAA1385. Experimental evidence at protein level: Swiss-Prot protein existence level 1. Has also a catalytic activity and catalyzes two steps in the biosynthesis of the molybdenum cofactor. In the first step, molybdopterin is adenylated. Subsequently, molybdate is inserted into adenylated molybdopterin and AMP is released. From Homo sapiens (Human).
