[The description below was written by a language model from this plasmid's Addgene catalogue record and pLannotate feature annotations shown in this document.]
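Description:
pCCG_nit9fl_Gephyrin_linker_reverse is a 10.1 kb protein-expression plasmid for the filamentous fungus Neurospora crassa, built on the pMF272 backbone and designed for integration at the his-3 locus. In E. coli it is propagated as a high-copy plasmid through a ColE1/pUC-type origin and selected with ampicillin via the bla gene. The annotation also picks up remnants of pBR322-type sequences (bom, rop and lacI fragments), pBluescript polylinker pieces and T3, T7 and SP6 phage promoters. A roughly 2 kb region is annotated by homology to the yeast HIS4 histidine-biosynthesis protein. This most plausibly corresponds to the his-3 targeting sequence, although the feature table does not label it as such.

The insert, assembled by Gibson cloning, encodes an engineered version of NIT-9, the N. crassa two-domain molybdenum cofactor biosynthesis protein related to human gephyrin. According to the record, the native linkage region was removed, the linkage region of human gephyrin (GPHN) was inserted in its place, and the order of the two protein domains was reversed. Three contiguous stretches on the forward strand are annotated as GPHN fragments, one spanning the plasmid's numbering origin. These probably reflect both the true gephyrin linker and homology of the NIT-9 domains to gephyrin, so the catalogue's "human" species entry applies strictly only to the linker. The "pCCG" name hints at a ccg-1 promoter, but neither the fields nor the feature table identify the fungal promoter or any tag. The construct appears intended for testing how domain order and linker identity affect NIT-9 function in molybdenum cofactor synthesis in vivo.
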