Addgene plasmid #228417: pCCG_nit9fl_Gephyrin_linker_reverse
Purpose: Expression of NIT-9 domains in reverse orientation with Gephyrin linkage region in N. crassa at the his-3 locus
Depositing lab: Robert Haensch. Depositing organization: Technische Universitaet Braunschweig.
Backbone
  Vector backbone: PMF272
  Vector type: Protein expression in N. crassa
Growth in bacteria
  Bacterial resistance: Ampicillin, 100 μg/mL
  Growth temperature: 37°C
  Growth strain: DH5alpha
  Copy number: High Copy
Gene/Insert
  Gene/Insert name: NIT-9 domains reversed
  Species: H. sapiens (human)
  Mutation: removal of the linkage region and insertion of the Gephyrin linkage region while reversing the protein domains
  Entrez Gene: GPHN (a.k.a. GEPH, GPH, GPHRYN, HKPX1, MOCODC)
  Cloning method: Gibson Cloning
  Sequencing primers: 5′ n/a
Terms and licenses: Academic/Nonprofit Terms; Industry Terms: Not Available to Industry
How to cite: pCCG_nit9fl_Gephyrin_linker_reverse was a gift from Robert Haensch (Addgene plasmid # 228417 ; http://n2t.net/addgene:228417 ; RRID:Addgene_228417)
